Addgene plasmid #241012: pET-21_GSS-6xHis-SUMO-VidC-bla-FLAG
Purpose: VidC-bla construct that can be purified via His-tag and undergo N-terminal conjugation using the VEPL system.
Depositing lab: Cole DeForest. Depositing organization: University of Washington. Publication: One-Step Purification and N-Terminal Functionalization of Bioactive Proteins via Atypically Split Inteins. Gharios R, Li A, Kopyeva I, Francis RM, DeForest CA. Bioconjug Chem. 2024 Jun 19;35(6):750-757. doi: 10.1021/acs.bioconjchem.4c00223. Epub 2024 May 30. PubMed 38815180.
Backbone
  Vector backbone: pET-21
  Backbone size w/o insert (bp): 5000
  Total vector size (bp): 6894
  Vector type: Bacterial Expression
Growth in bacteria
  Bacterial resistance: Ampicillin, 100 μg/mL
  Growth temperature: 37°C
  Growth strain: DH5alpha
  Copy number: Unknown
Gene/Insert
  Gene/Insert name: GSS-6xHis-SUMO-VidC-bla-FLAG
  Species: Synthetic
  Insert size (bp): 1548
  Promoter: T7
  Tag / fusion protein: His-tag (N terminal on insert); SUMO-tag (N terminal on insert); FLAG-tag (C terminal on insert)
  Cloning method: Gibson Cloning
  Sequencing primers: 5′ TAATACGACTCACTATAGGG
Terms and licenses: Academic/Nonprofit Terms; Industry Terms: Not Available to Industry
How to cite: pET-21_GSS-6xHis-SUMO-VidC-bla-FLAG was a gift from Cole DeForest (Addgene plasmid # 241012 ; http://n2t.net/addgene:241012 ; RRID:Addgene_241012)
