[The description below was written by a language model from this plasmid's Addgene catalogue record and pLannotate feature annotations shown in this document.]
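Description:
pET-21_GSS-6xHis-SUMO-VidC-bla-FLAG is a 6,894 bp bacterial expression plasmid built on the pET-21 backbone by Gibson assembly. It replicates in E. coli from a ColE1/pBR322-type origin accompanied by the bom region and the rop gene, and it also carries an f1 phage origin. Selection is with ampicillin through the backbone AmpR (β-lactamase) cassette under its own promoter. The backbone also supplies lacI with its promoter; a few short tetracycline-resistance fragments and a predicted E. coli ORF annotated nearby are vestigial pBR322-derived sequence rather than functional markers.

The synthetic insert (about 1.5 kb) is driven by a T7 promoter with an adjacent lac operator and the T7 gene 10 ribosome binding site, and it ends at the T7 terminator. Expression therefore depends on T7 RNA polymerase and can be induced with IPTG, which relieves lac repression. The encoded fusion reads, from the N terminus, a GSS leader, 6xHis tag, an annotated thrombin site, a yeast SMT3-derived SUMO domain, VidC, a second copy of TEM-type β-lactamase (bla) as the protein of interest, and a C-terminal FLAG epitope. The VidC segment is not annotated in the feature table but presumably occupies the gap between SUMO and bla; the associated publication title indicates it is a fragment of an atypically split intein. The short "capTEV" and "SET1" hits probably reflect the His tag and residual vector sequence.

According to the record, the construct is used to produce VidC-bla that can be purified via the His tag and then modified at its N terminus using the VEPL system, with β-lactamase serving as a model bioactive protein.
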