Features (pLannotate 1.2.2; 22 found; start..end, strand, type, name):
    179..199     +  CDS            FLAG (fragment): FLAG® epitope tag, followed by an enterokinase cleavage site
    209..258     +  CDS            SET1 (fragment): solubility-enhancement tag derived from T7 phage gene 10B
    266..313     +  terminator     T7 terminator: transcription terminator for bacteriophage T7 RNA polymerase
    350..805     +  rep_origin     f1 ori (sequence partly withheld): f1 bacteriophage origin of replication; arrow indicates direction of (+) strand synthesis
    832..936     +  promoter       AmpR promoter: bla
    937..1797    +  CDS            AmpR: β-lactamase; bla; confers resistance to ampicillin, carbenicillin, and related antibiotics
   1968..2556    +  rep_origin     ori: high-copy-number ColE1/pMB1/pBR322/pUC origin of replication
   2742..2884    -  misc_feature   bom: basis of mobility region from pBR322
   2986..3177    -  CDS            rop: Rop protein, which maintains plasmids at low copy number; rop
   3194..3574    +  CDS            YPB1_ECOLX: Protein predicted: Swiss-Prot protein existence level 4. From Escherichia coli.
   3646..3937    -  CDS            TcR (fragment): tetracycline efflux protein; tet; confers resistance to tetracycline
   3952..3973    -  protein_bind   CAP binding site: CAP binding activates transcription in the presence of cAMP. E. coli catabolite activator protein
   3986..5068    -  CDS            lacI: lac repressor; lacI; The lac repressor binds to the lac operator to inhibit transcription in E. coli. This inhibition can be relieved by adding lactose or isopropyl-β-D-thiogalactopyranoside (IPTG).
   5069..5146    -  promoter       lacI promoter: lacI
   5154..5433    -  CDS            TcR (fragment): tetracycline efflux protein; tet; confers resistance to tetracycline
   5455..5473    +  promoter       T7 promoter: promoter for bacteriophage T7 RNA polymerase
   5474..5498    +  protein_bind   lac operator: The lac repressor binds to the lac operator to inhibit transcription in E. coli. This inhibition can be relieved by adding lactose or isopropyl-β-D-thiogalactopyranoside (IPTG). lac repressor encoded by lacI
   5513..5535    +  RBS            RBS: efficient ribosome binding site from bacteriophage T7 gene 10 (Olins and Rangwala, 1989)
   5555..5571    +  CDS            capTEV™ (fragment): composite tag for in vivo biotinylation, TEV protease cleavage, and 6xHis tagging
   5582..5599    +  CDS            thrombin site: thrombin recognition and cleavage site
   5606..5899    +  CDS            SUMO: cleavable ubiquitin-like protein tag; S. cerevisiae SMT3 (truncated)
   6281..175     +  CDS            bla (fragment) (across the origin): BLAT_ECOLX - Experimental evidence at protein level: Swiss-Prot protein existence level 1. TEM-type are the most prevalent beta-lactamases in enterobacteria; they hydrolyze the beta-lactam bond in susceptible beta-lactam antibiotics, thus conferring resistance to penicillins and cephalosporins. TEM-3 and TEM-4 are capable of hydrolyzing cefotaxime and ceftazidime. TEM-5 is capable of hydrolyzing ceftazidime. TEM-6 is capable of hydrolyzing ceftazidime and aztreonam. TEM-8/CAZ-2, TEM- 16/CAZ-7 and TEM-24/CAZ-6 are markedly active against ceftazidime. IRT- 4 shows resistance to beta-lactamase in
>Addgene plasmid #241012 | pET-21_GSS-6xHis-SUMO-VidC-bla-FLAG | addgene full sequence | sequence record 479206 | Addgene NGS Result
CATCGCTGACAAATCTGGTGCTGGTGAACGTGGTTCTCGTGGTATCATCGCTGCTCTGGGTCCGGACGGT
AAACCGTCTCGTATCGTTGTTATCTACACCACCGGTTCTCAGGCTACCATGGACGAACGTAACCGTCAGA
TCGCTGAAATCGGTGCTTCTCTGATCAAACACTGGGACTACAAGGACGACGACGACAAGTAAGATCCGGC
TGCTAACAAAGCCCGAAAGGAAGCTGAGTTGGCTGCTGCCACCGCTGAGCAATAACTAGCATAACCCCTT
GGGGCCTCTAAACGGGTCTTGAGGGGTTTTTTGCTGAAAGGAGGAACTATATCCGGATTGGCGAATGGG
[124 nt withheld, positions 350-473]
C
[91 nt withheld, positions 475-565]
A
[49 nt withheld, positions 567-615]
CCTTTGACGTTGGAGTCCACGTTCTTT
[37 nt withheld, positions 643-679]
ACCCTATCTCGGTCTATTCTTTTGATTTATAAGGGATTTTGCCGATTTCGGCCTATTGGTTAAAAAATGA
GCTGATTTAACAAAAATTTAACGCGAATTTTAACAAAATATTAACGTTTACAATTTCAGGTGGCACTTTT
CGGGGAAATGTGCGCGGAACCCCTATTTGTTTATTTTTCTAAATACATTCAAATATGTATCCGCTCATGA
GACAATAACCCTGATAAATGCTTCAATAATATTGAAAAAGGAAGAGTATGAGTATTCAACATTTCCGTGT
CGCCCTTATTCCCTTTTTTGCGGCATTTTGCCTTCCTGTTTTTGCTCACCCAGAAACGCTGGTGAAAGTA
AAAGATGCTGAAGATCAGTTGGGTGCACGAGTGGGTTACATCGAACTGGATCTCAACAGCGGTAAGATCC
TTGAGAGTTTTCGCCCCGAAGAACGTTTTCCAATGATGAGCACTTTTAAAGTTCTGCTATGTGGCGCGGT
ATTATCCCGTATTGACGCCGGGCAAGAGCAACTCGGTCGCCGCATACACTATTCTCAGAATGACTTGGTT
GAGTACTCACCAGTCACAGAAAAGCATCTTACGGATGGCATGACAGTAAGAGAATTATGCAGTGCTGCCA
TAACCATGAGTGATAACACTGCGGCCAACTTACTTCTGACAACGATCGGAGGACCGAAGGAGCTAACCGC
TTTTTTGCACAACATGGGGGATCATGTAACTCGCCTTGATCGTTGGGAACCGGAGCTGAATGAAGCCATA
CCAAACGACGAGCGTGACACCACGATGCCTGCAGCAATGGCAACAACGTTGCGCAAACTATTAACTGGCG
AACTACTTACTCTAGCTTCCCGGCAACAATTAATAGACTGGATGGAGGCGGATAAAGTTGCAGGACCACT
TCTGCGCTCGGCCCTTCCGGCTGGCTGGTTTATTGCTGATAAATCTGGAGCCGGTGAGCGTGGGTCTCGC
GGTATCATTGCAGCACTGGGGCCAGATGGTAAGCCCTCCCGTATCGTAGTTATCTACACGACGGGGAGTC
AGGCAACTATGGATGAACGAAATAGACAGATCGCTGAGATAGGTGCCTCACTGATTAAGCATTGGTAACT
GTCAGACCAAGTTTACTCATATATACTTTAGATTGATTTAAAACTTCATTTTTAATTTAAAAGGATCTAG
GTGAAGATCCTTTTTGATAATCTCATGACCAAAATCCCTTAACGTGAGTTTTCGTTCCACTGAGCGTCAG
ACCCCGTAGAAAAGATCAAAGGATCTTCTTGAGATCCTTTTTTTCTGCGCGTAATCTGCTGCTTGCAAAC
AAAAAAACCACCGCTACCAGCGGTGGTTTGTTTGCCGGATCAAGAGCTACCAACTCTTTTTCCGAAGGTA
ACTGGCTTCAGCAGAGCGCAGATACCAAATACTGTCCTTCTAGTGTAGCCGTAGTTAGGCCACCACTTCA
AGAACTCTGTAGCACCGCCTACATACCTCGCTCTGCTAATCCTGTTACCAGTGGCTGCTGCCAGTGGCGA
TAAGTCGTGTCTTACCGGGTTGGACTCAAGACGATAGTTACCGGATAAGGCGCAGCGGTCGGGCTGAACG
GGGGGTTCGTGCACACAGCCCAGCTTGGAGCGAACGACCTACACCGAACTGAGATACCTACAGCGTGAGC
TATGAGAAAGCGCCACGCTTCCCGAAGGGAGAAAGGCGGACAGGTATCCGGTAAGCGGCAGGGTCGGAAC
AGGAGAGCGCACGAGGGAGCTTCCAGGGGGAAACGCCTGGTATCTTTATAGTCCTGTCGGGTTTCGCCAC
CTCTGACTTGAGCGTCGATTTTTGTGATGCTCGTCAGGGGGGCGGAGCCTATGGAAAAACGCCAGCAACG
CGGCCTTTTTACGGTTCCTGGCCTTTTGCTGGCCTTTTGCTCACATGTTCTTTCCTGCGTTATCCCCTGA
TTCTGTGGATAACCGTATTACCGCCTTTGAGTGAGCTGATACCGCTCGCCGCAGCCGAACGACCGAGCGC
AGCGAGTCAGTGAGCGAGGAAGCGGAAGAGCGCCTGATGCGGTATTTTCTCCTTACGCATCTGTGCGGTA
TTTCACACCGCATATATGGTGCACTCTCAGTACAATCTGCTCTGATGCCGCATAGTTAAGCCAGTATACA
CTCCGCTATCGCTACGTGACTGGGTCATGGCTGCGCCCCGACACCCGCCAACACCCGCTGACGCGCCCTG
ACGGGCTTGTCTGCTCCCGGCATCCGCTTACAGACAAGCTGTGACCGTCTCCGGGAGCTGCATGTGTCAG
AGGTTTTCACCGTCATCACCGAAACGCGCGAGGCAGCTGCGGTAAAGCTCATCAGCGTGGTCGTGAAGCG
ATTCACAGATGTCTGCCTGTTCATCCGCGTCCAGCTCGTTGAGTTTCTCCAGAAGCGTTAATGTCTGGCT
TCTGATAAAGCGGGCCATGTTAAGGGCGGTTTTTTCCTGTTTGGTCACTGATGCCTCCGTGTAAGGGGGA
TTTCTGTTCATGGGGGTAATGATACCGATGAAACGAGAGAGGATGCTCACGATACGGGTTACTGATGATG
AACATGCCCGGTTACTGGAACGTTGTGAGGGTAAACAACTGGCGGTATGGATGCGGCGGGACCAGAGAAA
AATCACTCAGGGTCAATGCCAGCGCTTCGTTAATACAGATGTAGGTGTTCCACAGGGTAGCCAGCAGCAT
CCTGCGATGCAGATCCGGAACATAATGGTGCAGGGCGCTGACTTCCGCGTTTCCAGACTTTACGAAACAC
GGAAACCGAAGACCATTCATGTTGTTGCTCAGGTCGCAGACGTTTTGCAGCAGCAGTCGCTTCACGTTCG
CTCGCGTATCGGTGATTCATTCTGCTAACCAGTAAGGCAACCCCGCCAGCCTAGCCGGGTCCTCAACGAC
AGGAGCACGATCATGCGCACCCGTGGGGCCGCCATGCCGGCGATAATGGCCTGCTTCTCGCCGAAACGTT
TGGTGGCGGGACCAGTGACGAAGGCTTGAGCGAGGGCGTGCAAGATTCCGAATACCGCAAGCGACAGGCC
GATCATCGTCGCGCTCCAGCGAAAGCGGTCCTCGCCGAAAATGACCCAGAGCGCTGCCGGCACCTGTCCT
ACGAGTTGCATGATAAAGAAGACAGTCATAAGTGCGGCGACGATAGTCATGCCCCGCGCCCACCGGAAGG
AGCTGACTGGGTTGAAGGCTCTCAAGGGCATCGGTCGAGATCCCGGTGCCTAATGAGTGAGCTAACTTAC
ATTAATTGCGTTGCGCTCACTGCCCGCTTTCCAGTCGGGAAACCTGTCGTGCCAGCTGCATTAATGAATC
GGCCAACGCGCGGGGAGAGGCGGTTTGCGTATTGGGCGCCAGGGTGGTTTTTCTTTTCACCAGTGAGACG
GGCAACAGCTGATTGCCCTTCACCGCCTGGCCCTGAGAGAGTTGCAGCAAGCGGTCCACGCTGGTTTGCC
CCAGCAGGCGAAAATCCTGTTTGATGGTGGTTAACGGCGGGATATAACATGAGCTGTCTTCGGTATCGTC
GTATCCCACTACCGAGATATCCGCACCAACGCGCAGCCCGGACTCGGTAATGGCGCGCATTGCGCCCAGC
GCCATCTGATCGTTGGCAACCAGCATCGCAGTGGGAACGATGCCCTCATTCAGCATTTGCATGGTTTGTT
GAAAACCGGACATGGCACTCCAGTCGCCTTCCCGTTCCGCTATCGGCTGAATTTGATTGCGAGTGAGATA
TTTATGCCAGCCAGCCAGACGCAGACGCGCCGAGACAGAACTTAATGGGCCCGCTAACAGCGCGATTTGC
TGGTGACCCAATGCGACCAGATGCTCCACGCCCAGTCGCGTACCGTCTTCATGGGAGAAAATAATACTGT
TGATGGGTGTCTGGTCAGAGACATCAAGAAATAACGCCGGAACATTAGTGCAGGCAGCTTCCACAGCAAT
GGCATCCTGGTCATCCAGCGGATAGTTAATGATCAGCCCACTGACGCGTTGCGCGAGAAGATTGTGCACC
GCCGCTTTACAGGCTTCGACGCCGCTTCGTTCTACCATCGACACCACCACGCTGGCACCCAGTTGATCGG
CGCGAGATTTAATCGCCGCGACAATTTGCGACGGCGCGTGCAGGGCCAGACTGGAGGTGGCAACGCCAAT
CAGCAACGACTGTTTGCCCGCCAGTTGTTGTGCCACGCGGTTGGGAATGTAATTCAGCTCCGCCATCGCC
GCTTCCACTTTTTCCCGCGTTTTCGCAGAAACGTGGCTGGCCTGGTTCACCACGCGGGAAACGGTCTGAT
AAGAGACACCGGCATACTCTGCGACATCGTATAACGTTACTGGTTTCACATTCACCACCCTGAATTGACT
CTCTTCCGGGCGCTATCATGCCATACCGCGAAAGGTTTTGCGCCATTCGATGGTGTCCGGGATCTCGACG
CTCTCCCTTATGCGACTCCTGCATTAGGAAGCAGCCCAGTAGTAGGTTGAGGCCGTTGAGCACCGCCGCC
GCAAGGAATGGTGCATGCAAGGAGATGGCGCCCAACAGTCCCCCGGCCACGGGGCCTGCCACCATACCCA
CGCCGAAACAAGCGCTCATGAGCCCGAAGTGGCGAGCCCGATCTTCCCCATCGGTGATGTCGGCGATATA
GGCGCCAGCAACCGCACCTGTGGCGCCGGTGATGCCGGCCACGATGCGTCCGGCGTAGAGGATCGAGATC
TCGATCCCGCGAAATTAATACGACTCACTATAGGGGAATTGTGAGCGGATAACAATTCCCCTCTAGAAAT
AATTTTGTTTAACTTTAAGAAGGAGATATACATATGGGCAGCAGCCATCATCATCATCATCACGGCAGCG
GCCTGGTGCCGCGCGGCAGCGCTAGCATGTCGGACTCAGAAGTCAATCAAGAAGCTAAGCCAGAGGTCAA
GCCAGAAGTCAAGCCTGAGACTCACATCAATTTAAAGGTGTCCGATGGATCTTCAGAGATCTTCTTCAAG
ATCAAAAAGACCACTCCTTTAAGAAGGCTGATGGAAGCGTTCGCTAAAAGACAGGGTAAGGAAATGGACT
CCTTAAGATTCTTGTACGACGGTATTAGAATTCAAGCTGATCAGACCCCTGAAGATTTGGACATGGAGGA
TAACGATATTATTGAGGCTCACAGAGAACAGATTGGTGGTATGATTGAGGAGAAAAAGGTCACCGTGCAG
GAGCTGAGAGAATTGTATCTGTCTGGAGAGTACACGATCGAAATAGATACCCCCGACGGATACCAGACCA
TTGGGAAATGGTTTGATAAGGGCGTCTTATCAATGGTACGGGTCGCGACTGCTACATACGAGACAGTTTG
CGCATTCAACCATATGATCCAACTCGCCGACAATACCTGGGTGCAAGCATGCGAACTGGACGTAGGTGTT
GATATTCAGACAGCCGCCGGGATCCAGCCAGTGATGCTTGTGGAGGACACTAGTGATGCTGAATGTTATG
ATTTCGAAGTGATGCACCCTAATCACAGGTACTATGGCGACGGTATCGTGAGCCATAACTCCGGCAAGAT
GCACCCGGAAACCCTGGTTAAAGTTAAAGACGCTGAAGACCAGCTGGGTGCTCGTGTTGGTTACATCGAA
CTGGACCTGAACTCTGGTAAAATCCTGGAATCTTTCCGTCCGGAAGAACGTTTCCCGATGATGTCTACCT
TCAAAGTTCTGCTGTGCGGTGCTGTTCTGTCTCGTGTTGACGCTGGTCAGGAACAGCTGGGTCGTCGTAT
CCACTACTCTCAGAACGACCTGGTTGAATACTCTCCGGTTACCGAAAAACACCTGACCGACGGTATGACC
GTTCGTGAACTGTGCTCTGCTGCTATCACCATGTCTGACAACACCGCTGCTAACCTGCTGCTGACCACCA
TCGGTGGTCCGAAAGAACTGACCGCTTTCCTGCACAACATGGGTGACCACGTTACCCGTCTGGACCGTTG
GGAACCGGAACTGAACGAAGCTATCCCGAACGACGAACGTGACACCACCATGCCGGCTGCTATGGCTACC
ACCCTGCGTAAACTGCTGACCGGTGAACTGCTGACCCTGGCTTCTCGTCAGCAGCTGATCGACTGGATGG
AAGCTGACAAAGTTGCTGGTCCGCTGCTGCGTTCTGCTCTGCCGGCTGGTTGGTT
